>Addgene plasmid #34417 | KHBD00291 | depositor partial sequence | sequence record 40984 | KHBD00291 sequence 2070 bps
ATGGAGACGCTGCCATGTGCCAACCAGCTGCAGGAGCACCAGCAGCCGCAGCAGCAGCACGTGAATCTCA
GCATAGATCCTAGTCTGGGTGAGAATGTGGTCAGCATTCCCAAGGAGCTGATCCTCATTTCGCTGGTCTC
CCAGGAGCAGTCGCTATACAATCCCAAGCATCCCCACTACCGCAGCACCAAGATCAAGGACGAGAAATGG
CTGGAGATTGGCAGCAATGTGGGTTGGTCCGACGTCCAGTGCAAGTCCAAGTGGAAGGCCATGAGGGATC
AGTACTGCCGGGAGCTGAAGCGCGCCAAGGCCTGCTCAAAAGCAGTGAAGTGGAAGTATTTCAAAGAGCT
GGATTTCCTGCGTCCATATGCGCTGGCAAGAAATTACAGAGGGAGATCTGGTCAGACTTCCAATGGCGCC
GTGGGTACGGTGACCCCCTTATCGCTGCCCATGACTACTTCCTTCAGCAGCAACAGCAGTAGCCAGAATC
TAAACCTTTCCGGCAGCATTAAAATTGAGGATGCCAGTGCATCCACGCTGCTCGACAGCTGCAGCTTCAG
TTCGCCTAGTTCAACTGATAAGAAGCCGGCAGCCACTTTCTTGGCAAGCCATATTGGAGCCGTGCTGCAG
CAGCAGCAGCAGCAACAGCAGCATCAGCAACAAATGCACTCGCAGCCGGAAGCGAACTGGAACTATCTGA
CGGATGCGGGAGGCGGTGCTACTCCATCAATCATAGTGCAGTGTGGAACCGCCAACACAACCACGGTGGT
AGACACTCTCTACAACGAAATAGTGGACTGCGTCAATGCCGCCAATCAGTCGAGCTCGGCAGCAACAATC
ACGTCTAATGTATCCACCACTTCAGCAGCGCACAATCAATCGACGAACGCCGAGGAGGAGGACGACGATC
CCATACACACATTTCTCAACATGGAGAGCTACTTCGAAAAGGAACTGATCACGCTGATCCAGCAGGAAGA
CATGATCTACAACTACGGCAACGAGAACTATCGCAATGCCAAGCTCAAGATGGAGGTGTGGGAGGAAATC
GCCAGAAAACTAAAGAAGTCGGTGAAACAGTGTCGACTGAAGTGGAAGGCTTTAAGGGACCAATACGCAC
GCGAACACAAGCGATTGAGGACACTGATGCACATAGATGCCACATCGCGTTGGAAGCACTATAATTCGCT
CAGTTTCCTTCAGAAGTACATACAACAAAAGACGCTGGAAAGCGATTCGCAACTCAGTATGCTGCTACCC
AAAAATGACCCGGTGAGGGAACTCGAGGACCATATGACCCAGTCTCACTCACCGCCCACGCAGCAGATCA
CCCTAGAGTCGTCTTCGTCGAATTCCCAGCTTAACTTGCCCACCCTGCCTCATTTGACGGGACCACACAA
GGCTGAGCAACAACAACAACAGCAACAGCAGGAAGAGCAGCACCAACAGCAACAACAGCATCAGCAGCAA
CAACAGCAACAGCAGGCAAGTGAACTCTGTGTGGCCACCTATGACGACATGGACATCGAGAATTACATCA
ACGGAGATGTACACCATAATGATGATGATGTGGAAGACGATGAGGATGAGGAGATGGAAACCACAACGGC
GGCGGAACAACCTCCTCAGCAGCAGGATCAGCATGTAATGACTTACGATCACGAAGATGGACCCGTTTAC
ATGGCTGTTCCAAGCGTTGGCAGTGCCATGTCCAAGCAAGAGCAGCTCAGCGACGGGGCCACCAGCCTGG
AAAATCAGCAGCTTCAATCAACTGCGGAGTTCCAGAAGATCGAGATACAGACTCCAACCACGCCTAGGTA
CCAGAATGCTGCCACTACGCCAAGCTCTACTTCCACGTCTCGCTATCACTCGGCGCCCATTACGCCCAGC
AAACCCACCCATATGGAGTATCCCTCCAGCAATGGCCACAACTCCGGAGAGGACGATGAGATAGGTGCGT
TCTTCAAGGCTGTGTCCATGAAGATACGCAATGCTCAGCTGGAGCCGGTGGCTTTTACCGAACTGCAAAT
TGATATTCTGCGTGTCATCAACGAGGCACTGAGGAATCAC
