>Addgene plasmid #34417 | KHBD00291 | addgene partial sequence | sequence record 42150 | M13-Rev 5'-CAGGAAACAGCTATGACC-3'
ATTTTATTTTGACTGATAGTGACCTGTTCGTTGCAACAAATTGATAAGCAATGCTTTCTTATAATGCCAA
CTTTGTACAAGAAAGTTGGCAAGTGATTCCTCAGTGCCTCGTTGATGACACGCAGAATATCAATTTGCAG
TTCGGTAAAAGCCACCGGCTCCAGCTGAGCATTGCGTATCTTCATGGACACAGCCTTGAAGAACGCACCT
ATCTCATCGTCCTCTCCGGAGTTGTGGCCATTGCTGGAGGGATACTCCATATGGGTGGGTTTGCTGGGCG
TAATGGGCGCCGAGTGATAGCGAGACGTGGAAGTAGAGCTTGGCGTAGTGGCAGCATTCTGGTACCTAGG
CGTGGTTGGAGTCTGTATCTCGATCTTCTGGAACTCCGCAGTTGATTGAAGCTGCTGATTTTCCAGGCTG
GTGGCCCCGTCGCTGAGCTGCTCTTGCTTGGACATGGCACTGCCAACGCTTGGAACAGCCATGTAAACGG
GTCCATCTTCGTGATCGTAAGTCATTACATGCTGATCCTGCTGCTGAGGAGGTTGTTCCGCCGCCGTTGT
GGTTTCCATCTCCTCATCCTCATCGTCTTCCACATCATCATCATTATGGTGTACATCTCC
