[The description below was written by a language model from this plasmid's Addgene catalogue record.]
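Description:
KHBD00291 is a Gateway entry-type clone built in the pDONR221 backbone (Invitrogen), carrying the open reading frame of the Drosophila melanogaster gene CG8765 (FBgn0036900). The catalogue lists the vector type as a Gateway donor vector, but because the insert was introduced by Gateway cloning, the plasmid in practice serves as an entry clone: the roughly 2.07 kb ORF replaces the donor vector's selection cassette and would be expected to sit between recombination (att) sites, although no feature table is provided to confirm the exact sites. The backbone without insert is about 2.5 kb. The plasmid is a high-copy construct propagated in standard E. coli cloning strains under kanamycin selection, and the insert can be sequenced from the flanking M13 forward and reverse primer sites.

As with entry clones in general, the plasmid has no stated promoter driving the insert and is not itself an expression vector; it is a shuttle source from which the ORF can be moved by recombination into destination vectors of choice. The depositor notes that ORFs in this collection were cloned open-ended, without a stop codon, which allows in-frame C-terminal fusions to tags or functional domains supplied by the destination vector (and means that a stop codon must come from that vector). The clone belongs to a collection associated with automated screening of protein–DNA interactions at Drosophila regulatory elements, so its likely use is to generate fusion constructs of the CG8765 protein for such interaction assays. The record does not specify which destination vectors or fusion partners are used.
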