Addgene plasmid #34417: KHBD00291
Depositing lab: Bart Deplancke. Depositing organization: Swiss Federal Institute of Technology (EPFL). Publication: Automated protein-DNA interaction screening of Drosophila regulatory elements. Korneel Hens, Jean-Daniel Feuz, Alina Isakova, Antonina Lagovitina, Andreas Massouras, Julien Bryois, Patrick Callaerts, Susan E. Celniker, Bart Deplancke. Nat Methods. 2011 Oct 30;8(12):1065-70. 10.1038/nmeth.1763 PubMed 22037703.
Backbone
  Vector backbone: pDONR221
  Backbone manufacturer: Invitrogen
  Backbone size w/o insert (bp): 2536
  Vector type: Gateway Donor Vector
Growth in bacteria
  Bacterial resistance: Kanamycin, 50 μg/mL
  Growth temperature: 37°C
  Growth strain: DH5alpha
  Copy number: High Copy
Gene/Insert
  Gene/Insert name: CG8765 (alt names: FBgn0036900; CG8765)
  Species: D. melanogaster (fly)
  Insert size (bp): 2070
  Entrez Gene: CG8765 (a.k.a. Dmel_CG8765, Dmel\CG8765)
  Cloning method: Gateway Cloning
  Sequencing primers: 5′ M13F; 3′ M13R
Terms and licenses: Academic/Nonprofit Terms; Industry Terms: Not Available to Industry
Depositor comments: Please note that the ORFs in this collection were cloned open-ended (without a stop codon).
How to cite: KHBD00291 was a gift from Bart Deplancke (Addgene plasmid # 34417 ; http://n2t.net/addgene:34417 ; RRID:Addgene_34417)
